>Addgene plasmid #136382 | pYPQ292 (AaCas12b)-D570A-TV-MS2-VPR | depositor full sequence | sequence record 263179 | pYPQ292 (AaCas12b)-D570A-TV-MS2-VPR sequence 9748 bps
TGGACCAGCCAGGACAGAAATGCCTCGACTTCGCTGCTACCCAAGGTTGCCGGGTGACGCACACCGTGGA
AACGGATGAAGGCACGAACCCAGTGGACATAAGCCTGTTCGGTTCGTAAGCTGTAATGCAAGTAGCGTAT
GCGCTCACGCAACTGGTCCAGAACCTTGACCGAACGCAGCGGTGGTAACGGCGCAGTGGCGGTTTTCATG
GCTTGTTATGACTGTTTTTTTGGGGTACAGTCTATGCCTCGGGCATCCAAGCAGCAAGCGCGTTACGCCG
TGGGTCGATGTTTGATGTTATGGAGCAGCAACGATGTTACGCAGCAGGGCAGTCGCCCTAAAACAAAGTT
AAACATCATGAGGGAAGCGGTGATCGCCGAAGTATCGACTCAACTATCAGAGGTAGTTGGCGTCATCGAG
CGCCATCTCGAACCGACGTTGCTGGCCGTACATTTGTACGGCTCCGCAGTGGATGGCGGCCTGAAGCCAC
ACAGTGATATTGATTTGCTGGTTACGGTGACCGTAAGGCTTGATGAAACAACGCGGCGAGCTTTGATCAA
CGACCTTTTGGAAACTTCGGCTTCCCCTGGAGAGAGCGAGATTCTCCGCGCTGTAGAAGTCACCATTGTT
GTGCACGACGACATCATTCCGTGGCGTTATCCAGCTAAGCGCGAACTGCAATTTGGAGAATGGCAGCGCA
ATGACATTCTTGCAGGTATCTTCGAGCCAGCCACGATCGACATTGATCTGGCTATCTTGCTGACAAAAGC
AAGAGAACATAGCGTTGCCTTGGTAGGTCCAGCGGCGGAGGAACTCTTTGATCCGGTTCCTGAACAGGAT
CTATTTGAGGCGCTAAATGAAACCTTAACGCTATGGAACTCGCCGCCCGACTGGGCTGGCGATGAGCGAA
ATGTAGTGCTTACGTTGTCCCGCATTTGGTACAGCGCAGTAACCGGCAAAATCGCGCCGAAGGATGTCGC
TGCCGACTGGGCAATGGAGCGCCTGCCGGCCCAGTATCAGCCCGTCATACTTGAAGCTAGACAGGCTTAT
CTTGGACAAGAAGAAGATCGCTTGGCCTCGCGCGCAGATCAGTTGGAAGAATTTGTCCACTACGTGAAAG
GCGAGATCACCAAGGTAGTCGGCAAATAACCCTCGAGCCACCCATGACCAAAATCCCTTAACGTGAGTTA
CGCGTCGTTCCACTGAGCGTCAGACCCCGTAGAAAAGATCAAAGGATCTTCTTGAGATCCTTTTTTTCTG
CGCGTAATCTGCTGCTTGCAAACAAAAAAACCACCGCTACCAGCGGTGGTTTGTTTGCCGGATCAAGAGC
TACCAACTCTTTTTCCGAAGGTAACTGGCTTCAGCAGAGCGCAGATACCAAATACTGTCCTTCTAGTGTA
GCCGTAGTTAGGCCACCACTTCAAGAACTCTGTAGCACCGCCTACATACCTCGCTCTGCTAATCCTGTTA
CCAGTGGCTGCTGCCAGTGGCGATAAGTCGTGTCTTACCGGGTTGGACTCAAGACGATAGTTACCGGATA
AGGCGCAGCGGTCGGGCTGAACGGGGGGTTCGTGCACACAGCCCAGCTTGGAGCGAACGACCTACACCGA
ACTGAGATACCTACAGCGTGAGCTATGAGAAAGCGCCACGCTTCCCGAAGGGAGAAAGGCGGACAGGTAT
CCGGTAAGCGGCAGGGTCGGAACAGGAGAGCGCACGAGGGAGCTTCCAGGGGGAAACGCCTGGTATCTTT
ATAGTCCTGTCGGGTTTCGCCACCTCTGACTTGAGCGTCGATTTTTGTGATGCTCGTCAGGGGGGCGGAG
CCTATGGAAAAACGCCAGCAACGCGGCCTTTTTACGGTTCCTGGCCTTTTGCTGGCCTTTTGCTCACATG
TTCTTTCCTGCGTTATCCCCTGATTCTGTGGATAACCGTATTACCGCCTTTGAGTGAGCTGATACCGCTC
GCCGCAGCCGAACGACCGAGCGCAGCGAGTCAGTGAGCGAGGAAGCGGAAGAGCGCCCAATACGCAAACC
GCCTCTCCCCGCGCGTTGGCCGATTCATTAATGCAGCTGGCACGACAGGTTTCCCGACTGGAAAGCGGGC
AGTGAGCGCAACGCAATTAATACGCGTACCGCGAGCCAGGAAGAGTTTGTAGAAACGCAAAAAGGCCATC
CGTCAGGATGGCCTTCTGCTTAGTTTGATGCCTGGCAGTTTATGGCGGGCGTCCTGCCCGCCACCCTCCG
GGCCGTTGCTTCACAACGTTCAAATCCGCTCCCGGCGGATTTGTCCTACTCAGGAGAGCGTTCACCGACA
AACAACAGATAAAACGAAAGGCCCAGTCTTCCGACTGAGCCTTTCGTTTTATTTGATGCCTGGCAGTTCC
CTACTCTCGCGTTAACGCTTGCATGGATGTTTTCCCAGTCACGACGTTGTAAAACGACGGCCAGTCTTAA
GCTCGGGCCCCAAATAATGATTTTATTTTGACTGATAGTGACCTGTTCGTTGCAACAAATTGATGAGCAA
TGCTTTTTTATAATGCCAACTTTGTACAAAAAAGCAGGCTCCGAATTCGCCCTTCACCATGGCTCCTAAG
AAGAAGCGGAAGGTTGGTATTCACGGGGTGCCTGCGGCTGCCGTCAAGTCCATGAAGGTCAAGTTGCGCC
TGGATAACATGCCAGAGATCAGAGCCGGACTTTGGAAACTTCACACCGAGGTTAATGCGGGTGTGCGGTA
CTATACGGAATGGCTTAGCCTTTTGAGGCAAGAAAATCTTTATCGGAGGAGTCCCAATGGCGATGGAGAA
CAAGAATGCTATAAAACTGCTGAGGAATGCAAGGCTGAACTCCTTGAGAGACTCAGAGCCCGCCAAGTTG
AGAATGGGCACTGCGGCCCTGCTGGGAGTGATGACGAACTGCTGCAATTGGCACGGCAACTTTATGAACT
TCTGGTCCCACAAGCAATCGGGGCTAAAGGTGATGCGCAGCAAATCGCAAGGAAGTTTCTTAGTCCCCTT
GCCGACAAGGATGCCGTGGGTGGTTTGGGAATAGCAAAAGCAGGAAATAAGCCTAGGTGGGTTCGGATGA
GGGAGGCTGGAGAGCCAGGTTGGGAAGAGGAAAAGGCTAAAGCCGAGGCGAGAAAGAGTACGGATAGAAC
CGCCGATGTTCTTCGCGCTCTTGCAGACTTCGGTCTTAAACCTCTTATGAGAGTCTACACAGACTCAGAC
ATGTCCAGCGTGCAGTGGAAACCACTTCGCAAAGGACAAGCGGTCAGAACCTGGGATAGAGACATGTTCC
AACAAGCGATCGAAAGAATGATGAGTTGGGAATCGTGGAATCAGCGCGTTGGAGAAGCGTACGCAAAGCT
CGTGGAACAAAAGTCGAGGTTTGAACAGAAAAATTTTGTGGGACAAGAACATCTTGTCCAACTTGTCAAT
CAACTTCAACAAGACATGAAGGAAGCATCACACGGCCTGGAGTCGAAAGAACAAACTGCGCATTACTTGA
CTGGGAGAGCGCTGAGAGGGAGCGACAAAGTTTTTGAGAAGTGGGAAAAACTCGATCCTGATGCCCCATT
TGACCTCTATGATACCGAAATCAAGAATGTTCAACGGAGGAATACTCGCAGGTTCGGATCTCATGATCTG
TTTGCGAAGCTCGCGGAACCTAAATATCAGGCGCTCTGGAGAGAGGACGCTTCTTTCCTCACGAGGTATG
CGGTTTACAATAGCATTGTCAGAAAACTGAATCACGCTAAAATGTTTGCGACTTTTACTCTTCCGGATGC
TACCGCCCACCCGATCTGGACGCGGTTTGACAAACTCGGCGGCAACCTGCACCAGTACACTTTCTTGTTT
AACGAATTTGGCGAGGGCAGGCACGCCATTCGGTTTCAGAAGCTGTTGACGGTTGAGGATGGCGTTGCTA
AAGAGGTCGACGACGTCACGGTTCCGATTTCTATGTCCGCGCAGCTGGATGACCTCTTGCCTCGGGACCC
ACACGAGCTCGTTGCACTCTACTTCCAGGACTACGGTGCAGAACAACATCTGGCTGGAGAGTTTGGCGGC
GCGAAAATTCAATACCGCCGCGATCAATTGAACCACCTGCACGCCAGAAGAGGCGCCAGAGATGTCTACC
TTAATCTGAGCGTCCGCGTTCAGTCACAATCCGAAGCCAGGGGAGAAAGGCGCCCTCCGTATGCAGCGGT
CTTCAGGCTTGTTGGCGATAACCACCGCGCGTTTGTTCACTTTGATAAATTGTCAGATTACCTCGCAGAA
CACCCAGACGATGGTAAGCTGGGGTCGGAAGGTTTGCTCTCTGGGCTCAGAGTCATGTCAGTTGCCTTGG
GTCTTAGGACTTCCGCGAGCATATCTGTCTTCCGCGTCGCAAGAAAGGACGAATTGAAGCCGAACAGTGA
AGGCCGGGTCCCTTTTTGCTTCCCGATCGAAGGGAACGAAAACCTCGTTGCTGTCCACGAGCGGAGCCAA
CTGTTGAAGCTTCCCGGTGAAACGGAATCGAAAGATCTGAGAGCGATCAGAGAAGAGCGCCAAAGGACGC
TTAGACAGCTCCGGACGCAACTTGCATACTTGCGCCTTCTGGTTCGCTGCGGTAGTGAAGACGTTGGAAG
AAGAGAGAGGTCATGGGCTAAACTCATAGAGCAACCTATGGATGCTAATCAAATGACGCCTGATTGGAGA
GAAGCATTCGAAGACGAACTTCAGAAACTGAAATCCCTTTACGGGATATGCGGCGATCGCGAGTGGACAG
AAGCAGTGTATGAGTCTGTGAGGCGCGTGTGGCGGCATATGGGTAAACAGGTGCGCGATTGGAGAAAAGA
CGTTAGGAGCGGGGAAAGACCTAAGATACGGGGATATCAGAAAGACGTTGTCGGGGGAAATAGCATTGAA
CAGATTGAATATTTGGAGCGCCAATATAAGTTCCTCAAATCCTGGTCTTTCTTCGGCAAAGTGTCAGGCC
AGGTGATACGCGCGGAAAAGGGATCGCGCTTTGCAATAACTCTGAGAGAACATATTGATCATGCCAAAGA
AGATCGGTTGAAGAAACTCGCCGATAGAATCATCATGGAGGCGCTTGGTTATGTCTACGCCTTGGACGAT
GAACGGGGAAAGGGAAAGTGGGTCGCCAAGTATCCACCTTGCCAACTCATTCTCCTCGAAGAACTTTCCG
AATACCAGTTTAACAACGATCGGCCGCCATCAGAGAATAATCAACTGATGCAGTGGTCCCATCGCGGTGT
GTTTCAAGAGTTGCTCAATCAGGCCCAAGTCCATGATCTGCTTGTTGGCACAATGTATGCAGCCTTTTCC
TCCCGGTTTGATGCAAGAACAGGGGCTCCTGGCATACGCTGTAGACGGGTCCCGGCGAGGTGCGCCCGCG
AACAAAACCCTGAACCGTTCCCCTGGTGGTTGAACAAGTTCGTTGCGGAGCACAAGCTGGACGGGTGTCC
TCTGCGGGCCGACGATCTTATTCCCACCGGGGAAGGGGAATTCTTTGTGAGCCCTTTCTCGGCGGAGGAA
GGGGATTTTCACCAAATACATGCAGATCTTAATGCCGCACAAAATTTGCAGAGGAGACTGTGGTCAGACT
TTGATATTAGTCAGATACGCCTCCGCTGTGACTGGGGAGAGGTCGATGGCGAGCCTGTGTTGATACCAAG
AACGACCGGAAAGAGGACAGCCGATTCGTATGGAAACAAGGTTTTTTACACGAAGACGGGCGTTACTTAC
TACGAAAGAGAAAGAGGGAAGAAGAGAAGGAAAGTCTTTGCCCAAGAAGAATTGAGCGAGGAAGAAGCCG
AGCTCTTGGTCGAAGCGGACGAGGCACGGGAAAAGTCTGTCGTCCTCATGAGGGACCCTTCCGGAATTAT
TAACCGGGGAGATTGGACGCGGCAGAAAGAGTTTTGGTCCATGGTTAATCAACGCATAGAAGGCTACCTT
GTCAAGCAAATAAGAAGTCGCGTGAGATTGCAGGAGAGTGCATGTGAGAACACTGGGGACATAAAGCGTC
CTGCTGCCACCAAAAAGGCCGGACAGGCTAAGAAAAAGAAGGGAGACGGCTCTGGATCGGGGTCGGGTTC
TGGCTCAGTCGACTTGCTTGATCCGGGGACACCAATGGACGCGGACCTGGTGGCTTCATCGACCGTGGTT
TGGGAACAGGACGCCGATCCATTCGCCGGGACCGCCGATGACTTTCCTGCTTTTAATGAGGAAGAGTTGG
CTTGGCTGATGGAACTCCTGCCGCAGGGCGGCTCAGGGGGTCTCCTTGACCCCGGCACCCCCATGGACGC
TGACCTCGTTGCAAGTTCGACGGTTGTTTGGGAGCAAGATGCAGATCCGTTTGCGGGTACAGCTGATGAC
TTTCCAGCCTTCAACGAAGAGGAGCTGGCATGGCTTATGGAGCTTCTGCCTCAGGCCAGAGGAGGGTCGG
GTGGGCTCTTGGATCCTGGGACGCCGATGGATGCCGACCTTGTCGCGTCCTCTACTGTGGTTTGGGAGCA
GGACGCCGACCCGTTCGCTGGTACTGCTGATGACTTTCCGGCCTTTAATGAGGAGGAACTCGCTTGGCTC
ATGGAGTTGTTGCCACAAGGGGGTAGTGGCGGTCTTCTGGACCCGGGAACGCCTATGGATGCTGACTTGG
TGGCATCGAGCACCGTCGTCTGGGAACAGGATGCGGACCCGTTTGCTGGTACCGCTGATGATTTTCCGGC
ATTTAACGAGGAAGAATTGGCGTGGCTCATGGAATTGCTTCCCCAGGCGAGAGGGGGTTCCGGTGGCTTG
CTGGATCCGGGAACGCCTATGGATGCCGATCTCGTGGCGTCGTCAACCGTGGTCTGGGAGCAAGACGCTG
ACCCGTTTGCCGGCACAGCAGATGATTTTCCAGCTTTCAATGAGGAAGAACTGGCATGGTTGATGGAATT
GCTTCCACAGGGAGGGAGCGGAGGCCTCCTCGATCCTGGAACACCTATGGACGCAGACCTGGTTGCCTCT
TCAACTGTCGTGTGGGAACAAGATGCAGACCCGTTCGCAGGTACAGCTGATGACTTCCCTGCCTTTAATG
AGGAGGAACTCGCGTGGCTCATGGAACTTTTGCCCCAAGCACGCGGTGGCTCTGGGGGTGGCGGATCGGG
AGGAGATGCGCTGGACGATTTCGACTTGGACATGTTGGGCTCAGACGCTTTGGACGACTTTGATCTCGAC
ATGCTTGGGTCCGACGCATTGGATGATTTCGACCTTGACATGCTTGGTTCCGACGCACTCGATGACTTCG
ATCTTGATATGCTCGCCCGCGGATCTGACGCTCTCGACGACTTCGATCTTGACATGTTGGGCTCAGATGC
GCTCGACGACTTTGATCTCGATATGTTGGGTAGCGACGCACTCGATGACTTTGACTTGGATATGCTGGGG
AGCGACGCCTTGGACGATTTCGATCTGGACATGCTGGAGGGCAGAGGAAGTCTTCTAACATGCGGTGACG
TGGAGGAGAATCCCGGCCCTATGGCGTCAAATTTCACGCAGTTTGTTTTGGTTGATAACGGCGGGACTGG
CGACGTTACAGTAGCTCCATCAAATTTTGCGAACGGAGTCGCTGAGTGGATTAGCTCAAATTCAAGGTCC
CAGGCCTACAAGGTTACCTGTTCTGTTAGGCAGAGTTCTGCGCAAAAAAGAAAATATACCATCAAGGTTG
AAGTCCCTAAAGTTGCAACACAAACAGTCGGTGGTGTTGAGCTCCCTGTGGCAGCCTGGAGATCTTACTT
AAACATGGAGCTAACAATTCCAATATTCGCTACAAACTCTGATTGTGAACTGATTGTTAAGGCGATGCAA
GGTCTCTTGAAAGATGGAAACCCTATACCGTCCGCTATCGCAGCTAACAGCGGTATCTATCCTAAGAAGA
AGAGGAAGGTTGGCTCTGGATCGGGGTCGGGTTCTGGCTCAGGATCCGGTACCCCAAAAAAGAAGAGAAA
GGTCGACCCGAAGAAGAAAAGGAAAGTCGACCCTAAAAAAAAACGCAAAGTTGATGCGCTTGACGACTTT
GACTTGGACATGTTGGGATCAGATGCCCTCGACGACTTTGATCTCGATATGCTTGGTTCGGACGCGCTTG
ACGATTTCGATCTTGACATGCTCGGTTCTGATGCACTTGATGACTTCGATTTGGACATGCTGCCCAAAAA
GAAAAGAAAGGTGGATCCAAAGAAGAAACGCAAAGTCCCTACTCAGGCTGGGGAAGGGACTCTGAGTGAA
GCTCTCCTGCAACTTCAGTTCGACGACGAGGACTTGGGTGCCCTTCTCGGGAACAGCACCGACCCGGCTG
TTTTCACTGACCTCGCGTCTGTTGATAATTCCGAATTCCAACAGCTTTTGAATCAAGGAATTCCTGTTGC
CCCACATACTACTGAACCCATGCTGATGGAATATCCCGAAGCAATAACTAGACTGGTGACCGGTGCGCAG
CGGCCGCCAGACCCAGCTCCAGCCCCGCTGGGTGCACCAGGACTGCCGAATGGCTTGCTGTCAGGCGATG
AAGACTTTAGTTCGATCGCTGATATGGACTTCTCTGCACTGCTTATTAATTCCAGGTCTTCTGGTAGTCG
GGACTCTCGCGAGGGTATGTTCTTGCCAAAACCAGAGGCTGGATCGGCAATATCTGATGTTTTTGAGGGA
CGGGAGGTCTGCCAGCCGAAACGCATCCGCCCGTTTCACCCGCCAGGTAGCCCCTGGGCAAACCGCCCAT
TGCCCGCCTCGCTTGCCCCAACCCCCACCGGTCCTGTTCACGAACCCGTCGGATCTCTGACCCCAGCCCC
TGTTCCACAGCCGTTGGACCCAGCCCCAGCAGTCACCCCGGAGGCCAGTCATCTCCTGGAGGACCCAGAT
GAAGAGACCAGTCAGGCAGTTAAGGCTTTGCGGGAAATGGCTGACACCGTCATACCTCAGAAAGAAGAAG
CAGCCATTTGCGGACAGATGGATCTGTCTCATCCCCCTCCCCGGGGTCACCTTGATGAGCTGACAACAAC
GCTGGAGAGTATGACGGAAGATCTTAACTTGGACTCACCTCTGACCCCGGAACTCAACGAAATATTGGAT
ACATTTTTGAACGATGAGTGTCTGCTTCATGCAATGCACATCAGTACCGGACTGAGTATATTTGATACTA
GCTTGTTTAAGCTTTGATAGGACGTCCGATCGTTCAAACATTTGGCAATAAAGTTTCTTAAGATTGAATC
CTGTTGCCGGTCTTGCGATGATTATCATATAATTTCTGTTGAATTACGTTAAGCATGTAATAATTAACAT
GTAATGCATGACGTTATTTATGAGATGGGTTTTTATGATTAGAGTCCCGCAATTATACATTTAATACGCG
ATAGAAAACAAAATATAGCGCGCAAACTAGGATAAATTATCGCGCGCGGTGTCATCTATGTTACTAGATC
GGGAATTGATCCCCCCTCGACAGCTTCCGGAAAGGGCGAATTCGCAACTTTGTATACAAAAGTTGAACGA
GAAACGTAAAATGATATAAATATCAATATATTAAATTAGATTTTGCATAAAAAACAGACTACATAATACT
GTAAAACACAACATATCCAGTCACTATGCCATCCAGCTGATATCCCCTATAGTGAGTCGTATTACATGGT
CATAGCTGTTTCCTGGCAGCTCTGGCCCGTGTCTCAAAATCTCTGATGTTACATTGCACAAGATAAAAAT
ATATCATCATGCCTCCTC
Features (pLannotate 1.2.2; 22 found; start..end, strand, type, name):
     96..119     +  promoter       Pc promoter (fragment): intI1 (promoter lies within the coding sequence); class 1 integron promoter
    295..351     +  CDS            GmR (fragment): gentamycin acetyltransferase; aacC1; confers resistance to gentamycin
    358..1149    +  CDS            SmR: aminoglycoside adenylyltransferase (Murphy, 1985); aadA; confers resistance to spectinomycin and streptomycin
   1242..1830    +  rep_origin     ori: high-copy-number ColE1/pMB1/pBR322/pUC origin of replication
   2013..2105    +  CDS            lacI (fragment): lac repressor; lacI; The lac repressor binds to the lac operator to inhibit transcription in E. coli. This inhibition can be relieved by adding lactose or isopropyl-β-D-thiogalactopyranoside (IPTG).
   2160..2187    -  terminator     rrnB T2 terminator: transcription terminator T2 from the E. coli rrnB gene
   2319..2362    +  terminator     rrnB T1 terminator: Escherichia coli rrnB; transcription terminator T1 from the E. coli rrnB gene
   2409..2445    -  CDS            lacZα (fragment): LacZα fragment of β-galactosidase; lacZ fragment
   2461..2560    +  protein_bind   attL1: mutant version of attL; recombination site for the Gateway® LR reaction LR Clonase™
   2630..6013    +  CDS            cas12b: CS12B_ALIAG - Also known as c2c1 From Alicyclobacillus acidoterrestris (strain ATCC 49025 / DSM 3922 / CIP 106132 / NCIMB 13137 / GD3B).
   6761..6955    +  CDS            avrXa10 (fragment): AVX10_XANOO - Experimental evidence at protein level: Swiss-Prot protein existence level 1. Avirulence protein. Induces the hypersensitive response (HR)in rice plants carrying the resistance gene Xa10. Activity depends on the presence of the core repeat domains; replacement with repeat domains from other proteins (AvrBs3 of X.euvesicatoria (AC P14727) or AvrXa7 of this organism) does not elicit the HR. Probably acts as a transcription factor in its host plant (rice) to induce plant resistance or disease. From Xanthomonas oryzae pv. oryzae.
   6950..7108    +  CDS            avrBs3 (fragment): AVRB3_XANEU - Experimental evidence at protein level: Swiss-Prot protein existence level 1. Avirulence protein. Acts as a transcription factor in C.annuum plants. In susceptible plants lacking the Bs3 resistance gene induces expression of a number of genes, including genes homologous to a family of auxin-induced genes, alpha-expansin genes, pectate lyase, anthocyanidin glucoside rhamnosyl transferase and at least one transcription factor, UPA20. Their expression leads to plant hypertrophy in mesophyll cells, probably mainly mediated by UPA20 (PubMed:17962565). In resistant plants induces the h
   7232..7254    +  CDS            VP160 (fragment): 10 tandem repeats of the minimal activation domain of herpes simplex virus VP16 (Cheng et al., 2013)
   7431..7457    +  CDS            VP64 (fragment): tetrameric repeat of the minimal activation domain of herpes simplex virus VP16 (Beerli et al., 1998)
   7511..7900    +  CDS            CAPSD_BPMS2: Experimental evidence at protein level: Swiss-Prot protein existence level 1. Acts as a translational repressor of viral replicase synthesis late in infection. This latter function is the result of capsid protein interaction with an RNA hairpin which contains the replicase ribosome-binding site. From Escherichia phage MS2 (Bacteriophage MS2).
   7964..7983    +  CDS            SV40 NLS (fragment): nuclear localization signal of SV40 (simian virus 40) large T antigen
   8033..8053    +  CDS            VP48 (fragment): 3 tandem repeats of the minimal activation domain of herpes simplex virus VP16 (Cheng et al., 2013)
   8228..8584    +  CDS            RELA (fragment): TF65_HUMAN - Also known as NFKB3. Experimental evidence at protein level: Swiss-Prot protein existence level 1. NF-kappa-B is a pleiotropic transcription factor present in almost all cell types and is the endpoint of a series of signal transduction events that are initiated by a vast array of stimuli related to many biological processes such as inflammation, immunity, differentiation, cell growth, tumorigenesis and apoptosis. NF-kappa-B is a homo- or heterodimeric complex formed by the Rel-like domain- containing proteins RELA/p65, RELB, NFKB1/p105, NFKB1/p50, REL and NFKB2/p52. The heterodime
   8594..9178    +  CDS            RTA_EBVB9 (fragment): Experimental evidence at protein level: Swiss-Prot protein existence level 1. Immediate-early transcription factor that controls the initiation of viral lytic gene expression and lytic reactivation from latency. Triggers lytic replication, and initiates a cellular senescence program in epithelial cells. Upregulates human DCR3/TNFRSF6B by directly binding to its receptor. From Epstein-Barr virus (strain B95-8) (HHV-4) (Human herpesvirus 4).
   9198..9450    +  terminator     NOS terminator: nopaline synthase terminator and poly(A) signal
   9495..9618    +  protein_bind   attR5: mutant version of attR; recombination site for the Gateway® LR reaction LR Clonase™
   9636..9654    -  promoter       T7 promoter: promoter for bacteriophage T7 RNA polymerase
