>Addgene plasmid #136382 | pYPQ292 (AaCas12b)-D570A-TV-MS2-VPR | addgene full sequence | sequence record 271514 | Addgene NGS Result
CAAATAATGATTTTATTTTGACTGATAGTGACCTGTTCGTTGCAACAAATTGATGAGCAATGCTTTTTTA
TAATGCCAACTTTGTACAAAAAAGCAGGCTCCGAATTCGCCCTTCACCATGGCTCCTAAGAAGAAGCGGA
AGGTTGGTATTCACGGGGTGCCTGCGGCTGCCGTCAAGTCCATGAAGGTCAAGTTGCGCCTGGATAACAT
GCCAGAGATCAGAGCCGGACTTTGGAAACTTCACACCGAGGTTAATGCGGGTGTGCGGTACTATACGGAA
TGGCTTAGCCTTTTGAGGCAAGAAAATCTTTATCGGAGGAGTCCCAATGGCGATGGAGAACAAGAATGCT
ATAAAACTGCTGAGGAATGCAAGGCTGAACTCCTTGAGAGACTCAGAGCCCGCCAAGTTGAGAATGGGCA
CTGCGGCCCTGCTGGGAGTGATGACGAACTGCTGCAATTGGCACGGCAACTTTATGAACTTCTGGTCCCA
CAAGCAATCGGGGCTAAAGGTGATGCGCAGCAAATCGCAAGGAAGTTTCTTAGTCCCCTTGCCGACAAGG
ATGCCGTGGGTGGTTTGGGAATAGCAAAAGCAGGAAATAAGCCTAGGTGGGTTCGGATGAGGGAGGCTGG
AGAGCCAGGTTGGGAAGAGGAAAAGGCTAAAGCCGAGGCGAGAAAGAGTACGGATAGAACCGCCGATGTT
CTTCGCGCTCTTGCAGACTTCGGTCTTAAACCTCTTATGAGAGTCTACACAGACTCAGACATGTCCAGCG
TGCAGTGGAAACCACTTCGCAAAGGACAAGCGGTCAGAACCTGGGATAGAGACATGTTCCAACAAGCGAT
CGAAAGAATGATGAGTTGGGAATCGTGGAATCAGCGCGTTGGAGAAGCGTACGCAAAGCTCGTGGAACAA
AAGTCGAGGTTTGAACAGAAAAATTTTGTGGGACAAGAACATCTTGTCCAACTTGTCAATCAACTTCAAC
AAGACATGAAGGAAGCATCACACGGCCTGGAGTCGAAAGAACAAACTGCGCATTACTTGACTGGGAGAGC
GCTGAGAGGGAGCGACAAAGTTTTTGAGAAGTGGGAAAAACTCGATCCTGATGCCCCATTTGACCTCTAT
GATACCGAAATCAAGAATGTTCAACGGAGGAATACTCGCAGGTTCGGATCTCATGATCTGTTTGCGAAGC
TCGCGGAACCTAAATATCAGGCGCTCTGGAGAGAGGACGCTTCTTTCCTCACGAGGTATGCGGTTTACAA
TAGCATTGTCAGAAAACTGAATCACGCTAAAATGTTTGCGACTTTTACTCTTCCGGATGCTACCGCCCAC
CCGATCTGGACGCGGTTTGACAAACTCGGCGGCAACCTGCACCAGTACACTTTCTTGTTTAACGAATTTG
GCGAGGGCAGGCACGCCATTCGGTTTCAGAAGCTGTTGACGGTTGAGGATGGCGTTGCTAAAGAGGTCGA
CGACGTCACGGTTCCGATTTCTATGTCCGCGCAGCTGGATGACCTCTTGCCTCGGGACCCACACGAGCTC
GTTGCACTCTACTTCCAGGACTACGGTGCAGAACAACATCTGGCTGGAGAGTTTGGCGGCGCGAAAATTC
AATACCGCCGCGATCAATTGAACCACCTGCACGCCAGAAGAGGCGCCAGAGATGTCTACCTTAATCTGAG
CGTCCGCGTTCAGTCACAATCCGAAGCCAGGGGAGAAAGGCGCCCTCCGTATGCAGCGGTCTTCAGGCTT
GTTGGCGATAACCACCGCGCGTTTGTTCACTTTGATAAATTGTCAGATTACCTCGCAGAACACCCAGACG
ATGGTAAGCTGGGGTCGGAAGGTTTGCTCTCTGGGCTCAGAGTCATGTCAGTTGCCTTGGGTCTTAGGAC
TTCCGCGAGCATATCTGTCTTCCGCGTCGCAAGAAAGGACGAATTGAAGCCGAACAGTGAAGGCCGGGTC
CCTTTTTGCTTCCCGATCGAAGGGAACGAAAACCTCGTTGCTGTCCACGAGCGGAGCCAACTGTTGAAGC
TTCCCGGTGAAACGGAATCGAAAGATCTGAGAGCGATCAGAGAAGAGCGCCAAAGGACGCTTAGACAGCT
CCGGACGCAACTTGCATACTTGCGCCTTCTGGTTCGCTGCGGTAGTGAAGACGTTGGAAGAAGAGAGAGG
TCATGGGCTAAACTCATAGAGCAACCTATGGATGCTAATCAAATGACGCCTGATTGGAGAGAAGCATTCG
AAGACGAACTTCAGAAACTGAAATCCCTTTACGGGATATGCGGCGATCGCGAGTGGACAGAAGCAGTGTA
TGAGTCTGTGAGGCGCGTGTGGCGGCATATGGGTAAACAGGTGCGCGATTGGAGAAAAGACGTTAGGAGC
GGGGAAAGACCTAAGATACGGGGATATCAGAAAGACGTTGTCGGGGGAAATAGCATTGAACAGATTGAAT
ATTTGGAGCGCCAATATAAGTTCCTCAAATCCTGGTCTTTCTTCGGCAAAGTGTCAGGCCAGGTGATACG
CGCGGAAAAGGGATCGCGCTTTGCAATAACTCTGAGAGAACATATTGATCATGCCAAAGAAGATCGGTTG
AAGAAACTCGCCGATAGAATCATCATGGAGGCGCTTGGTTATGTCTACGCCTTGGACGATGAACGGGGAA
AGGGAAAGTGGGTCGCCAAGTATCCACCTTGCCAACTCATTCTCCTCGAAGAACTTTCCGAATACCAGTT
TAACAACGATCGGCCGCCATCAGAGAATAATCAACTGATGCAGTGGTCCCATCGCGGTGTGTTTCAAGAG
TTGCTCAATCAGGCCCAAGTCCATGATCTGCTTGTTGGCACAATGTATGCAGCCTTTTCCTCCCGGTTTG
ATGCAAGAACAGGGGCTCCTGGCATACGCTGTAGACGGGTCCCGGCGAGGTGCGCCCGCGAACAAAACCC
TGAACCGTTCCCCTGGTGGTTGAACAAGTTCGTTGCGGAGCACAAGCTGGACGGGTGTCCTCTGCGGGCC
GACGATCTTATTCCCACCGGGGAAGGGGAATTCTTTGTGAGCCCTTTCTCGGCGGAGGAAGGGGATTTTC
ACCAAATACATGCAGATCTTAATGCCGCACAAAATTTGCAGAGGAGACTGTGGTCAGACTTTGATATTAG
TCAGATACGCCTCCGCTGTGACTGGGGAGAGGTCGATGGCGAGCCTGTGTTGATACCAAGAACGACCGGA
AAGAGGACAGCCGATTCGTATGGAAACAAGGTTTTTTACACGAAGACGGGCGTTACTTACTACGAAAGAG
AAAGAGGGAAGAAGAGAAGGAAAGTCTTTGCCCAAGAAGAATTGAGCGAGGAAGAAGCCGAGCTCTTGGT
CGAAGCGGACGAGGCACGGGAAAAGTCTGTCGTCCTCATGAGGGACCCTTCCGGAATTATTAACCGGGGA
GATTGGACGCGGCAGAAAGAGTTTTGGTCCATGGTTAATCAACGCATAGAAGGCTACCTTGTCAAGCAAA
TAAGAAGTCGCGTGAGATTGCAGGAGAGTGCATGTGAGAACACTGGGGACATAAAGCGTCCTGCTGCCAC
CAAAAAGGCCGGACAGGCTAAGAAAAAGAAGGGAGACGGCTCTGGATCGGGGTCGGGTTCTGGCTCAGTC
GACTTGCTTGATCCGGGGACACCAATGGACGCGGACCTGGTGGCTTCATCGACCGTGGTTTGGGAACAGG
ACGCCGATCCATTCGCCGGGACCGCCGATGACTTTCCTGCTTTTAATGAGGAAGAGTTGGCTTGGCTGAT
GGAACTCCTGCCGCAGGGCGGCTCAGGGGGTCTCCTTGACCCCGGCACCCCCATGGACGCTGACCTCGTT
GCAAGTTCGACGGTTGTTTGGGAGCAAGATGCAGATCCGTTTGCGGGTACAGCTGATGACTTTCCAGCCT
TCAACGAAGAGGAGCTGGCATGGCTTATGGAGCTTCTGCCTCAGGCCAGAGGAGGGTCGGGTGGGCTCTT
GGATCCTGGGACGCCGATGGATGCCGACCTTGTCGCGTCCTCTACTGTGGTTTGGGAGCAGGACGCCGAC
CCGTTCGCTGGTACTGCTGATGACTTTCCGGCCTTTAATGAGGAGGAACTCGCTTGGCTCATGGAGTTGT
TGCCACAAGGGGGTAGTGGCGGTCTTCTGGACCCGGGAACGCCTATGGATGCTGACTTGGTGGCATCGAG
CACCGTCGTCTGGGAACAGGATGCGGACCCGTTTGCTGGTACCGCTGATGATTTTCCGGCATTTAACGAG
GAAGAATTGGCGTGGCTCATGGAATTGCTTCCCCAGGCGAGAGGGGGTTCCGGTGGCTTGCTGGATCCGG
GAACGCCTATGGATGCCGATCTCGTGGCGTCGTCAACCGTGGTCTGGGAGCAAGACGCTGACCCGTTTGC
CGGCACAGCAGATGATTTTCCAGCTTTCAATGAGGAAGAACTGGCATGGTTGATGGAATTGCTTCCACAG
GGAGGGAGCGGAGGCCTCCTCGATCCTGGAACACCTATGGACGCAGACCTGGTTGCCTCTTCAACTGTCG
TGTGGGAACAAGATGCAGACCCGTTCGCAGGTACAGCTGATGACTTCCCTGCCTTTAATGAGGAGGAACT
CGCGTGGCTCATGGAACTTTTGCCCCAAGCACGCGGTGGCTCTGGGGGTGGCGGATCGGGAGGAGATGCG
CTGGACGATTTCGACTTGGACATGTTGGGCTCAGACGCTTTGGACGACTTTGATCTCGACATGCTTGGGT
CCGACGCATTGGATGATTTCGACCTTGACATGCTTGGTTCCGACGCACTCGATGACTTCGATCTTGATAT
GCTCGCCCGCGGATCTGACGCTCTCGACGACTTCGATCTTGACATGTTGGGCTCAGATGCGCTCGACGAC
TTTGATCTCGATATGTTGGGTAGCGACGCACTCGATGACTTTGACTTGGATATGCTGGGGAGCGACGCCT
TGGACGATTTCGATCTGGACATGCTGGAGGGCAGAGGAAGTCTTCTAACATGCGGTGACGTGGAGGAGAA
TCCCGGCCCTATGGCGTCAAATTTCACGCAGTTTGTTTTGGTTGATAACGGCGGGACTGGCGACGTTACA
GTAGCTCCATCAAATTTTGCGAACGGAGTCGCTGAGTGGATTAGCTCAAATTCAAGGTCCCAGGCCTACA
AGGTTACCTGTTCTGTTAGGCAGAGTTCTGCGCAAAAAAGAAAATATACCATCAAGGTTGAAGTCCCTAA
AGTTGCAACACAAACAGTCGGTGGTGTTGAGCTCCCTGTGGCAGCCTGGAGATCTTACTTAAACATGGAG
CTAACAATTCCAATATTCGCTACAAACTCTGATTGTGAACTGATTGTTAAGGCGATGCAAGGTCTCTTGA
AAGATGGAAACCCTATACCGTCCGCTATCGCAGCTAACAGCGGTATCTATCCTAAGAAGAAGAGGAAGGT
TGGCTCTGGATCGGGGTCGGGTTCTGGCTCAGGATCCGGTACCCCAAAAAAGAAGAGAAAGGTCGACCCG
AAGAAGAAAAGGAAAGTCGACCCTAAAAAAAAACGCAAAGTTGATGCGCTTGACGACTTTGACTTGGACA
TGTTGGGATCAGATGCCCTCGACGACTTTGATCTCGATATGCTTGGTTCGGACGCGCTTGACGATTTCGA
TCTTGACATGCTCGGTTCTGATGCACTTGATGACTTCGATTTGGACATGCTGCCCAAAAAGAAAAGAAAG
GTGGATCCAAAGAAGAAACGCAAAGTCCCTACTCAGGCTGGGGAAGGGACTCTGAGTGAAGCTCTCCTGC
AACTTCAGTTCGACGACGAGGACTTGGGTGCCCTTCTCGGGAACAGCACCGACCCGGCTGTTTTCACTGA
CCTCGCGTCTGTTGATAATTCCGAATTCCAACAGCTTTTGAATCAAGGAATTCCTGTTGCCCCACATACT
ACTGAACCCATGCTGATGGAATATCCCGAAGCAATAACTAGACTGGTGACCGGTGCGCAGCGGCCGCCAG
ACCCAGCTCCAGCCCCGCTGGGTGCACCAGGACTGCCGAATGGCTTGCTGTCAGGCGATGAAGACTTTAG
TTCGATCGCTGATATGGACTTCTCTGCACTGCTTATTAATTCCAGGTCTTCTGGTAGTCGGGACTCTCGC
GAGGGTATGTTCTTGCCAAAACCAGAGGCTGGATCGGCAATATCTGATGTTTTTGAGGGACGGGAGGTCT
GCCAGCCGAAACGCATCCGCCCGTTTCACCCGCCAGGTAGCCCCTGGGCAAACCGCCCATTGCCCGCCTC
GCTTGCCCCAACCCCCACCGGTCCTGTTCACGAACCCGTCGGATCTCTGACCCCAGCCCCTGTTCCACAG
CCGTTGGACCCAGCCCCAGCAGTCACCCCGGAGGCCAGTCATCTCCTGGAGGACCCAGATGAAGAGACCA
GTCAGGCAGTTAAGGCTTTGCGGGAAATGGCTGACACCGTCATACCTCAGAAAGAAGAAGCAGCCATTTG
CGGACAGATGGATCTGTCTCATCCCCCTCCCCGGGGTCACCTTGATGAGCTGACAACAACGCTGGAGAGT
ATGACGGAAGATCTTAACTTGGACTCACCTCTGACCCCGGAACTCAACGAAATATTGGATACATTTTTGA
ACGATGAGTGTCTGCTTCATGCAATGCACATCAGTACCGGACTGAGTATATTTGATACTAGCTTGTTTAA
GCTTTGATAGGACGTCCGATCGTTCAAACATTTGGCAATAAAGTTTCTTAAGATTGAATCCTGTTGCCGG
TCTTGCGATGATTATCATATAATTTCTGTTGAATTACGTTAAGCATGTAATAATTAACATGTAATGCATG
ACGTTATTTATGAGATGGGTTTTTATGATTAGAGTCCCGCAATTATACATTTAATACGCGATAGAAAACA
AAATATAGCGCGCAAACTAGGATAAATTATCGCGCGCGGTGTCATCTATGTTACTAGATCGGGAATTGAT
CCCCCCTCGACAGCTTCCGGAAAGGGCGAATTCGCAACTTTGTATACAAAAGTTGAACGAGAAACGTAAA
ATGATATAAATATCAATATATTAAATTAGATTTTGCATAAAAAACAGACTACATAATACTGTAAAACACA
ACATATCCAGTCACTATGCCATCCAGCTGATATCCCCTATAGTGAGTCGTATTACATGGTCATAGCTGTT
TCCTGGCAGCTCTGGCCCGTGTCTCAAAATCTCTGATGTTACATTGCACAAGATAAAAATATATCATCAT
GCCTCCTCTGGACCAGCCAGGACAGAAATGCCTCGACTTCGCTGCTACCCAAGGTTGCCGGGTGACGCAC
ACCGTGGAAACGGATGAAGGCACGAACCCAGTGGACATAAGCCTGTTCGGTTCGTAAGCTGTAATGCAAG
TAGCGTATGCGCTCACGCAACTGGTCCAGAACCTTGACCGAACGCAGCGGTGGTAACGGCGCAGTGGCGG
TTTTCATGGCTTGTTATGACTGTTTTTTTGGGGTACAGTCTATGCCTCGGGCATCCAAGCAGCAAGCGCG
TTACGCCGTGGGTCGATGTTTGATGTTATGGAGCAGCAACGATGTTACGCAGCAGGGCAGTCGCCCTAAA
ACAAAGTTAAACATTATGAGGGAAGCGGTGATCGCCGAAGTATCGACTCAACTATCAGAGGTAGTTGGCG
TCATCGAGCGCCATCTCGAACCGACGTTGCTGGCCGTACATTTGTACGGCTCCGCAGTGGATGGCGGCCT
GAAGCCACACAGTGATATTGATTTGCTGGTTACGGTGACCGTAAGGCTTGATGAAACAACGCGGCGAGCT
TTGATCAACGACCTTTTGGAAACTTCGGCTTCCCCTGGAGAGAGCGAGATTCTCCGCGCTGTAGAAGTCA
CCATTGTTGTGCACGACGACATCATTCCGTGGCGTTATCCAGCTAAGCGCGAACTGCAATTTGGAGAATG
GCAGCGCAATGACATTCTTGCAGGTATCTTCGAGCCAGCCACGATCGACATTGATCTGGCTATCTTGCTG
ACAAAAGCAAGAGAACATAGCGTTGCCTTGGTAGGTCCAGCGGCGGAGGAACTCTTTGATCCGGTTCCTG
AACAGGATCTATTTGAGGCGCTAAATGAAACCTTAACGCTATGGAACTCGCCGCCCGACTGGGCTGGCGA
TGAGCGAAATGTAGTGCTTACGTTGTCCCGCATTTGGTACAGCGCAGTAACCGGCAAAATCGCGCCGAAG
GATGTCGCTGCCGACTGGGCAATGGAGCGCCTGCCGGCCCAGTATCAGCCCGTCATACTTGAAGCTAGAC
AGGCTTATCTTGGACAAGAAGAAGATCGCTTGGCCTCGCGCGCAGATCAGTTGGAAGAATTTGTCCACTA
CGTGAAAGGCGAGATCACCAAGGTAGTCGGCAAATAACCCTCGAGCCACCCATGACCAAAATCCCTTAAC
GTGAGTTACGCGTCGTTCCACTGAGCGTCAGACCCCGTAGAAAAGATCAAAGGATCTTCTTGAGATCCTT
TTTTTCTGCGCGTAATCTGCTGCTTGCAAACAAAAAAACCACCGCTACCAGCGGTGGTTTGTTTGCCGGA
TCAAGAGCTACCAACTCTTTTTCCGAAGGTAACTGGCTTCAGCAGAGCGCAGATACCAAATACTGTTCTT
CTAGTGTAGCCGTAGTTAGGCCACCACTTCAAGAACTCTGTAGCACCGCCTACATACCTCGCTCTGCTAA
TCCTGTTACCAGTGGCTGCTGCCAGTGGCGATAAGTCGTGTCTTACCGGGTTGGACTCAAGACGATAGTT
ACCGGATAAGGCGCAGCGGTCGGGCTGAACGGGGGGTTCGTGCACACAGCCCAGCTTGGAGCGAACGACC
TACACCGAACTGAGATACCTACAGCGTGAGCTATGAGAAAGCGCCACGCTTCCCGAAGGGAGAAAGGCGG
ACAGGTATCCGGTAAGCGGCAGGGTCGGAACAGGAGAGCGCACGAGGGAGCTTCCAGGGGGAAACGCCTG
GTATCTTTATAGTCCTGTCGGGTTTCGCCACCTCTGACTTGAGCGTCGATTTTTGTGATGCTCGTCAGGG
GGGCGGAGCCTATGGAAAAACGCCAGCAACGCGGCCTTTTTACGGTTCCTGGCCTTTTGCTGGCCTTTTG
CTCACATGTTCTTTCCTGCGTTATCCCCTGATTCTGTGGATAACCGTATTACCGCCTTTGAGTGAGCTGA
TACCGCTCGCCGCAGCCGAACGACCGAGCGCAGCGAGTCAGTGAGCGAGGAAGCGGAAGAGCGCCCAATA
CGCAAACCGCCTCTCCCCGCGCGTTGGCCGATTCATTAATGCAGCTGGCACGACAGGTTTCCCGACTGGA
AAGCGGGCAGTGAGCGCAACGCAATTAATACGCGTACCGCGAGCCAGGAAGAGTTTGTAGAAACGCAAAA
AGGCCATCCGTCAGGATGGCCTTCTGCTTAGTTTGATGCCTGGCAGTTTATGGCGGGCGTCCTGCCCGCC
ACCCTCCGGGCCGTTGCTTCACAACGTTCAAATCCGCTCCCGGCGGATTTGTCCTACTCAGGAGAGCGTT
CACCGACAAACAACAGATAAAACGAAAGGCCCAGTCTTCCGACTGAGCCTTTCGTTTTATTTGATGCCTG
GCAGTTCCCTACTCTCGCGTTAACGCTTGCATGGATGTTTTCCCAGTCACGACGTTGTAAAACGACGGCC
AGTCTTAAGCTCGGGCCC
Features (pLannotate 1.2.2; 22 found; start..end, strand, type, name):
      1..100     +  protein_bind   attL1: mutant version of attL; recombination site for the Gateway® LR reaction LR Clonase™
    170..3553    +  CDS            cas12b: CS12B_ALIAG - Also known as c2c1 From Alicyclobacillus acidoterrestris (strain ATCC 49025 / DSM 3922 / CIP 106132 / NCIMB 13137 / GD3B).
   4301..4495    +  CDS            avrXa10 (fragment): AVX10_XANOO - Experimental evidence at protein level: Swiss-Prot protein existence level 1. Avirulence protein. Induces the hypersensitive response (HR)in rice plants carrying the resistance gene Xa10. Activity depends on the presence of the core repeat domains; replacement with repeat domains from other proteins (AvrBs3 of X.euvesicatoria (AC P14727) or AvrXa7 of this organism) does not elicit the HR. Probably acts as a transcription factor in its host plant (rice) to induce plant resistance or disease. From Xanthomonas oryzae pv. oryzae.
   4490..4648    +  CDS            avrBs3 (fragment): AVRB3_XANEU - Experimental evidence at protein level: Swiss-Prot protein existence level 1. Avirulence protein. Acts as a transcription factor in C.annuum plants. In susceptible plants lacking the Bs3 resistance gene induces expression of a number of genes, including genes homologous to a family of auxin-induced genes, alpha-expansin genes, pectate lyase, anthocyanidin glucoside rhamnosyl transferase and at least one transcription factor, UPA20. Their expression leads to plant hypertrophy in mesophyll cells, probably mainly mediated by UPA20 (PubMed:17962565). In resistant plants induces the h
   4772..4794    +  CDS            VP160 (fragment): 10 tandem repeats of the minimal activation domain of herpes simplex virus VP16 (Cheng et al., 2013)
   4971..4997    +  CDS            VP64 (fragment): tetrameric repeat of the minimal activation domain of herpes simplex virus VP16 (Beerli et al., 1998)
   5051..5440    +  CDS            CAPSD_BPMS2: Experimental evidence at protein level: Swiss-Prot protein existence level 1. Acts as a translational repressor of viral replicase synthesis late in infection. This latter function is the result of capsid protein interaction with an RNA hairpin which contains the replicase ribosome-binding site. From Escherichia phage MS2 (Bacteriophage MS2).
   5504..5523    +  CDS            SV40 NLS (fragment): nuclear localization signal of SV40 (simian virus 40) large T antigen
   5573..5593    +  CDS            VP48 (fragment): 3 tandem repeats of the minimal activation domain of herpes simplex virus VP16 (Cheng et al., 2013)
   5768..6124    +  CDS            RELA (fragment): TF65_HUMAN - Also known as NFKB3. Experimental evidence at protein level: Swiss-Prot protein existence level 1. NF-kappa-B is a pleiotropic transcription factor present in almost all cell types and is the endpoint of a series of signal transduction events that are initiated by a vast array of stimuli related to many biological processes such as inflammation, immunity, differentiation, cell growth, tumorigenesis and apoptosis. NF-kappa-B is a homo- or heterodimeric complex formed by the Rel-like domain- containing proteins RELA/p65, RELB, NFKB1/p105, NFKB1/p50, REL and NFKB2/p52. The heterodime
   6134..6718    +  CDS            RTA_EBVB9 (fragment): Experimental evidence at protein level: Swiss-Prot protein existence level 1. Immediate-early transcription factor that controls the initiation of viral lytic gene expression and lytic reactivation from latency. Triggers lytic replication, and initiates a cellular senescence program in epithelial cells. Upregulates human DCR3/TNFRSF6B by directly binding to its receptor. From Epstein-Barr virus (strain B95-8) (HHV-4) (Human herpesvirus 4).
   6738..6990    +  terminator     NOS terminator: nopaline synthase terminator and poly(A) signal
   7035..7158    +  protein_bind   attR5: mutant version of attR; recombination site for the Gateway® LR reaction LR Clonase™
   7176..7194    -  promoter       T7 promoter: promoter for bacteriophage T7 RNA polymerase
   7384..7407    +  promoter       Pc promoter (fragment): intI1 (promoter lies within the coding sequence); class 1 integron promoter
   7583..7639    +  CDS            GmR (fragment): gentamycin acetyltransferase; aacC1; confers resistance to gentamycin
   7646..8437    +  CDS            SmR: aminoglycoside adenylyltransferase (Murphy, 1985); aadA; confers resistance to spectinomycin and streptomycin
   8530..9118    +  rep_origin     ori: high-copy-number ColE1/pMB1/pBR322/pUC origin of replication
   9301..9393    +  CDS            lacI (fragment): lac repressor; lacI; The lac repressor binds to the lac operator to inhibit transcription in E. coli. This inhibition can be relieved by adding lactose or isopropyl-β-D-thiogalactopyranoside (IPTG).
   9448..9475    -  terminator     rrnB T2 terminator: transcription terminator T2 from the E. coli rrnB gene
   9607..9650    +  terminator     rrnB T1 terminator: Escherichia coli rrnB; transcription terminator T1 from the E. coli rrnB gene
   9697..9733    -  CDS            lacZα (fragment): LacZα fragment of β-galactosidase; lacZ fragment
