[The description below was written by a language model from this plasmid's Addgene catalogue record and pLannotate feature annotations shown in this document.]
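Description:
pYPQ292 (AaCas12b)-D570A-TV-MS2-VPR is a 9,748 bp Gateway entry clone built on the pYPQ167 backbone for assembling plant CRISPR activation (CRISPRa) vectors. It is propagated in E. coli on a high-copy ColE1/pUC-type origin and selected with spectinomycin through the aadA (SmR) gene. rrnB T1/T2 terminators and small lacI, lacZα and GmR remnants are backbone carry-over. The payload sits between attL1 and attR5 sites, a pairing used in multisite Gateway LR reactions in which this module is combined with a second entry clone (typically a guide RNA cassette) in a destination vector. No plant promoter is annotated upstream of the coding region, so expression presumably depends on a promoter supplied by the destination vector. A NOS terminator inside the cassette provides the poly(A) signal.

The insert is a single open reading frame encoding Cas12b from Alicyclobacillus acidiphilus carrying the D570A mutation, which abolishes nuclease activity so that the protein acts only as an RNA-guided DNA-binding platform. The annotation tool matched this region to the related A. acidoterrestris homologue. It is fused to the TV activator, seen in the feature table as TAL effector activation-domain fragments (avrXa10/avrBs3 matches) followed by VP16-derived repeats. A T2A self-cleaving peptide, named in the record but not annotated, then separates a second protein. That protein is the MS2 coat protein (MCP) with an SV40 NLS, joined to VPR, the tripartite activator of VP64, the p65 (RELA) activation domain and Epstein-Barr virus Rta. MCP binds MS2 RNA hairpins, so MCP-VPR is presumably recruited through MS2 aptamers in the guide RNA scaffold, adding a second layer of activators at the target promoter. The two sequence records, depositor and NGS, carry identical features at different start coordinates.
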