Addgene plasmid #136382: pYPQ292 (AaCas12b)-D570A-TV-MS2-VPR
Purpose: CRISPRa Gateway entry clone for catalytically dead AaCas12b (D570A) fused with TV activation system, followed by T2A and MCP-VPR fusion protein
Depositing lab: Yiping Qi. Depositing organization: University of Maryland, College Park. Publication: CRISPR-Cas12b enables efficient plant genome engineering. Ming M, Ren Q, Pan C, He Y, Zhang Y, Liu S, Zhong Z, Wang J, Malzahn AA, Wu J, Zheng X, Zhang Y, Qi Y. Nat Plants. 2020 Mar;6(3):202-208. doi: 10.1038/s41477-020-0614-6. Epub 2020 Mar 9. PubMed 32170285.
Backbone
  Vector backbone: pYPQ167
  Vector type: Plant Expression, CRISPR
Growth in bacteria
  Bacterial resistance: Spectinomycin, 50 μg/mL
  Growth temperature: 37°C
  Growth strain: DH5alpha
  Copy number: High Copy
Gene/Insert
  Gene/Insert name: AaCas12b (D570A)-TV-T2A-MCP-VPR
  Species: Alicyclobacillus acidiphilus
  Mutation: D570A
Terms and licenses: Academic/Nonprofit Terms; Industry Terms: Not Available to Industry
Depositor comments: TV activation system is from: Li, Z., Zhang, D., Xiong, X. et al. A potent Cas9-derived gene activator for plant and mammalian cells. Nature Plants 3, 930–936 (2017) doi:10.1038/s41477-017-0046-3; VPR activation system is from: Chavez A, Scheiman J, Vora S, Pruitt BW, Tuttle M, E PRI, et al. Highly efficient Cas9-mediated transcriptional programming. Nat Methods. 2015;12(4):326–8. 10.1038/nmeth.3312
How to cite: pYPQ292 (AaCas12b)-D570A-TV-MS2-VPR was a gift from Yiping Qi (Addgene plasmid # 136382 ; http://n2t.net/addgene:136382 ; RRID:Addgene_136382)
